Addgene plasmid #128179: pBM019
Purpose: Construct for generating stable Cas9-expressing Toxoplasma gondii
Depositing lab: Sebastian Lourido. Depositing organization: Whitehead Institute for Biomedical Research. Publication: Optimizing Systems for Cas9 Expression in Toxoplasma gondii. Markus BM, Bell GW, Lorenzi HA, Lourido S. mSphere. 2019 Jun 26;4(3). pii: 4/3/e00386-19. doi: 10.1128/mSphere.00386-19. PubMed 31243081.
Backbone
  Vector backbone: pX330
  Backbone size w/o insert (bp): 4000
  Total vector size (bp): 9826
  Vector type: CRISPR ; Toxoplasma gondii expression
  Selectable markers: Chloramphenicol
Growth in bacteria
  Bacterial resistance: Ampicillin, 100 μg/mL
  Growth temperature: 37°C
  Growth strain: DH5alpha
  Copy number: High Copy
Gene/Insert 1
  Gene/Insert name: sgRNA#1
  Species: Synthetic; Streptococcus pyogenes, Toxoplasma gondii
  Insert size (bp): 97
  Promoter: U6 (Toxoplasma gondii)
  Cloning method: Gibson Cloning
  Sequencing primers: 5′ taatacgactcactatagg; 3′ ggaaagggcgaaattcaagagag
Gene/Insert 2
  Gene/Insert name: SpCas9
  Species: Synthetic; originally from Streptococcus pyogenes, human codon-optimized
  Insert size (bp): 4101
  Promoter: TUB1 (Toxoplasma gondii)
  Tag / fusion protein: 3X FLAG (N terminal on insert); Nuclear Localization Signal (N terminal on insert); Nuclear Localization Signal (C terminal on insert)
  Cloning method: Gibson Cloning
  Sequencing primers: 5′ aacccgcgcagaagacatcc; 3′ AACTTCCTGTACCTGGCCAGC
Gene/Insert 3
  Gene/Insert name: Chloramphenicol acetyltransferase (alt name: CAT)
  Species: Shigella flexneri
  Insert size (bp): 657
  Promoter: linked to SpCas9 via P2A peptide
  Cloning method: Gibson Cloning
  Sequencing primers: 5′ AACTTCCTGTACCTGGCCAGC; 3′ ctctccgacccgaggcactc
Terms and licenses: Academic/Nonprofit Terms; Industry Terms: Not Available to Industry
How to cite: pBM019 was a gift from Sebastian Lourido (Addgene plasmid # 128179 ; http://n2t.net/addgene:128179 ; RRID:Addgene_128179)
