[The description below was written by a language model from this plasmid's Addgene catalogue record and pLannotate feature annotations shown in this document.]
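Description:
pBM019 is a 9,826 bp CRISPR expression plasmid built to generate Toxoplasma gondii strains that stably express Cas9. The catalogue lists pX330 as the backbone, although the annotated bacterial portion (T7 and T3 promoters, lacZα and multiple cloning site fragments, lac promoter/operator, f1 ori) resembles a pBluescript-type cloning vector. In E. coli it is maintained at high copy from a ColE1/pUC-type origin and selected with ampicillin through the β-lactamase gene. The f1 origin is a leftover phagemid element.

The payload comprises two parasite expression units. A T. gondii U6 promoter drives a 97 bp single guide RNA designated sgRNA#1, consisting of a targeting spacer fused to the Streptococcus pyogenes gRNA scaffold. The record does not state what this guide targets. A T. gondii TUB1 promoter drives human codon-optimized SpCas9, which according to the catalogue carries an N-terminal 3xFLAG tag and nuclear localization signals at both ends. The feature table confirms the C-terminal nucleoplasmin NLS. Cas9 is joined through a P2A peptide to chloramphenicol acetyltransferase (CAT), so both proteins are translated from a single transcript and separated by ribosomal skipping. Chloramphenicol selection of transfected parasites therefore directly enriches for cells that keep expressing the nuclease. A short HA epitope fragment is annotated immediately after the CAT coding sequence but is not mentioned in the catalogue entry. The parasite promoters and any 3' regulatory regions were not detected by the automated annotation.

The resulting Cas9-expressing parasite lines can serve as a platform for later guide RNA delivery and genome editing, in keeping with the associated work on optimizing Cas9 expression systems in this organism.
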