Features (pLannotate 1.2.2; 18 found; start..end, strand, type, name):
    297..372     +  misc_RNA       gRNA scaffold: guide RNA scaffold for the Streptococcus pyogenes CRISPR/Cas9 system
   1025..2626    +  CDS            Cas9(N): N-terminal portion of Streptococcus pyogenes Cas9 (Zetsche et al., 2015)
   2627..5125    +  CDS            Cas9(C): C-terminal portion of Streptococcus pyogenes Cas9 (Zetsche et al., 2015)
   5126..5173    +  CDS            nucleoplasmin NLS: bipartite nuclear localization signal from nucleoplasmin
   5261..5913    +  CDS            CmR (fragment): chloramphenicol acetyltransferase; cat; confers resistance to chloramphenicol
   5915..5941    +  CDS            3xHA (fragment): three tandem HA epitope tags
   6719..6737    -  promoter       T3 promoter: promoter for bacteriophage T3 RNA polymerase
   6782..6798    -  protein_bind   lac operator: The lac repressor binds to the lac operator to inhibit transcription in E. coli. This inhibition can be relieved by adding lactose or isopropyl-β-D-thiogalactopyranoside (IPTG). lac repressor encoded by lacI
   6806..6836    -  promoter       lac promoter: promoter for the E. coli lac operon
   6851..6872    -  protein_bind   CAP binding site: CAP binding activates transcription in the presence of cAMP. E. coli catabolite activator protein
   6885..6977    -  CDS            lacI (fragment): lac repressor; lacI; The lac repressor binds to the lac operator to inhibit transcription in E. coli. This inhibition can be relieved by adding lactose or isopropyl-β-D-thiogalactopyranoside (IPTG).
   7160..7748    -  rep_origin     ori: high-copy-number ColE1/pMB1/pBR322/pUC origin of replication
   7919..8779    -  CDS            AmpR: β-lactamase; bla; confers resistance to ampicillin, carbenicillin, and related antibiotics
   8780..8884    -  promoter       AmpR promoter: bla
   8937..9365    -  rep_origin     f1 ori (sequence partly withheld): f1 bacteriophage origin of replication; arrow indicates direction of (+) strand synthesis
   9370..9527    -  CDS            lacZα (fragment): LacZα fragment of β-galactosidase; lacZ fragment
   9530..9548    +  promoter       T7 promoter: promoter for bacteriophage T7 RNA polymerase
   9557..9593    -  misc_feature   MCS (fragment): pBluescript multiple cloning site
>Addgene plasmid #128179 | pBM019 | addgene full sequence | sequence record 249095 | Addgene NGS Result
CTGTGAATTGGGCGCCAATATTGCATCCTAGGCCTGACGCGCCTCCTGCAGAACGCGAGACACTGGGATA
TGTAGAGCCAAGGGGGAAACCTTCGAACTCTCGAATGTCTTCTCTGACAAGAATCATATTTCCATCAGTT
CTGTCAGATTTTCAAATGGCGACCTGCAGAGGCCTGCTTCCTCCCTGTGCGCTCTTCGAAGGGGCTTTCT
GTCGCGCAGGGTCACCTCGTCCCCGAAGGGGGTGTTTGCCTTCTGGTAAATGGGGATGTCAAGTTGAGAA
TGCAGTTTAGCACCGTGTTTTAGAGCTAGAAATAGCAAGTTAAAATAAGGCTAGTCCGTTATCAACTTGA
AAAAGTGGCACCGAGTCGGTGCTTTTTTTTTCTTTTTGGCGCGCCATTAACATGCATGTCCCGCGTTCGT
GAAATTCTCTGCATCAGCGGAGTGATCAGGAATCATCGTCTCAGCGGGATGACGTTGCGGAGCAGGCCGG
CTCGCGGTGGGCAGTCAGATGCCGAAGGCGTAACTCAGGACGGCTTGCGCTCATCGCAGAACAGGGGTGG
TGCCTGCATTGGGTGCGGTTGGTGATCCTGGTTGGACCGGTGGAGATGCGCGCGCACGAAGGGGATGTGT
CAGAAACATTTTGTTTGTTCTCTGTGAACTTTTAGATGTGTTAAAGGCGGCGAATATTAGCAGAGAGTCC
TCCTTGTTGGATTCTCTCTTGAATTTCGCCCTTTCCTTCTCTTTGCGAGTCTCGTAGAGAACAAGCACTC
GTTCGCCGTCCCTGACGACGCAACCCGCGCAGAAGACATCCACCAAACGGTGTTACACAATCACCTTGTG
TGAAGTTCTTGCGGAAAACTACTCGTTGGCATTTTTTCTTGAATTCCCTTTTTCGACACAATTGATGGAC
TATAAGGACCACGACGGAGACTACAAGGATCATGATATTGATTACAAAGACGATGACGATAAGATGGCCC
CAAAGAAGAAGCGGAAGGTCGGTATCCACGGAGTCCCAGCAGCCGACAAGAAGTACAGCATCGGCCTGGA
CATCGGCACCAACTCTGTGGGCTGGGCCGTGATCACCGACGAGTACAAGGTGCCCAGCAAGAAATTCAAG
GTGCTGGGCAACACCGACCGGCACAGCATCAAGAAGAACCTGATCGGAGCCCTGCTGTTCGACAGCGGCG
AAACAGCCGAGGCCACCCGGCTGAAGAGAACCGCCAGAAGAAGATACACCAGACGGAAGAACCGGATCTG
CTATCTGCAAGAGATCTTCAGCAACGAGATGGCCAAGGTGGACGACAGCTTCTTCCACAGACTGGAAGAG
TCCTTCCTGGTGGAAGAGGATAAGAAGCACGAGCGGCACCCCATCTTCGGCAACATCGTGGACGAGGTGG
CCTACCACGAGAAGTACCCCACCATCTACCACCTGAGAAAGAAACTGGTGGACAGCACCGACAAGGCCGA
CCTGCGGCTGATCTATCTGGCCCTGGCCCACATGATCAAGTTCCGGGGCCACTTCCTGATCGAGGGCGAC
CTGAACCCCGACAACAGCGACGTGGACAAGCTGTTCATCCAGCTGGTGCAGACCTACAACCAGCTGTTCG
AGGAAAACCCCATCAACGCCAGCGGCGTGGACGCCAAGGCCATCCTGTCTGCCAGACTGAGCAAGAGCAG
ACGGCTGGAAAATCTGATCGCCCAGCTGCCCGGCGAGAAGAAGAATGGCCTGTTCGGAAACCTGATTGCC
CTGAGCCTGGGCCTGACCCCCAACTTCAAGAGCAACTTCGACCTGGCCGAGGATGCCAAACTGCAGCTGA
GCAAGGACACCTACGACGACGACCTGGACAACCTGCTGGCCCAGATCGGCGACCAGTACGCCGACCTGTT
TCTGGCCGCCAAGAACCTGTCCGACGCCATCCTGCTGAGCGACATCCTGAGAGTGAACACCGAGATCACC
AAGGCCCCCCTGAGCGCCTCTATGATCAAGAGATACGACGAGCACCACCAGGACCTGACCCTGCTGAAAG
CTCTCGTGCGGCAGCAGCTGCCTGAGAAGTACAAAGAGATTTTCTTCGACCAGAGCAAGAACGGCTACGC
CGGCTACATTGACGGCGGAGCCAGCCAGGAAGAGTTCTACAAGTTCATCAAGCCCATCCTGGAAAAGATG
GACGGCACCGAGGAACTGCTCGTGAAGCTGAACAGAGAGGACCTGCTGCGGAAGCAGCGGACCTTCGACA
ACGGCAGCATCCCCCACCAGATCCACCTGGGAGAGCTGCACGCCATTCTGCGGCGGCAGGAAGATTTTTA
CCCATTCCTGAAGGACAACCGGGAAAAGATCGAGAAGATCCTGACCTTCCGCATCCCCTACTACGTGGGC
CCTCTGGCCAGGGGAAACAGCAGATTCGCCTGGATGACCAGAAAGAGCGAGGAAACCATCACCCCCTGGA
ACTTCGAGGAAGTGGTGGACAAGGGCGCTTCCGCCCAGAGCTTCATCGAGCGGATGACCAACTTCGATAA
GAACCTGCCCAACGAGAAGGTGCTGCCCAAGCACAGCCTGCTGTACGAGTACTTCACCGTGTATAACGAG
CTGACCAAAGTGAAATACGTGACCGAGGGAATGAGAAAGCCCGCCTTCCTGAGCGGCGAGCAGAAAAAGG
CCATCGTGGACCTGCTGTTCAAGACCAACCGGAAAGTGACCGTGAAGCAGCTGAAAGAGGACTACTTCAA
GAAAATCGAGTGCTTCGACTCCGTGGAAATCTCCGGCGTGGAAGATCGGTTCAACGCCTCCCTGGGCACA
TACCACGATCTGCTGAAAATTATCAAGGACAAGGACTTCCTGGACAATGAGGAAAACGAGGACATTCTGG
AAGATATCGTGCTGACCCTGACACTGTTTGAGGACAGAGAGATGATCGAGGAACGGCTGAAAACCTATGC
CCACCTGTTCGACGACAAAGTGATGAAGCAGCTGAAGCGGCGGAGATACACCGGCTGGGGCAGGCTGAGC
CGGAAGCTGATCAACGGCATCCGGGACAAGCAGTCCGGCAAGACAATCCTGGATTTCCTGAAGTCCGACG
GCTTCGCCAACAGAAACTTCATGCAGCTGATCCACGACGACAGCCTGACCTTTAAAGAGGACATCCAGAA
AGCCCAGGTGTCCGGCCAGGGCGATAGCCTGCACGAGCACATTGCCAATCTGGCCGGCAGCCCCGCCATT
AAGAAGGGCATCCTGCAGACAGTGAAGGTGGTGGACGAGCTCGTGAAAGTGATGGGCCGGCACAAGCCCG
AGAACATCGTGATCGAAATGGCCAGAGAGAACCAGACCACCCAGAAGGGACAGAAGAACAGCCGCGAGAG
AATGAAGCGGATCGAAGAGGGCATCAAAGAGCTGGGCAGCCAGATCCTGAAAGAACACCCCGTGGAAAAC
ACCCAGCTGCAGAACGAGAAGCTGTACCTGTACTACCTGCAGAATGGGCGGGATATGTACGTGGACCAGG
AACTGGACATCAACCGGCTGTCCGACTACGATGTGGACCATATCGTGCCTCAGAGCTTTCTGAAGGACGA
CTCCATCGACAACAAGGTGCTGACCAGAAGCGACAAGAACCGGGGCAAGAGCGACAACGTGCCCTCCGAA
GAGGTCGTGAAGAAGATGAAGAACTACTGGCGGCAGCTGCTGAACGCCAAGCTGATTACCCAGAGAAAGT
TCGACAATCTGACCAAGGCCGAGAGAGGCGGCCTGAGCGAACTGGATAAGGCCGGCTTCATCAAGAGACA
GCTGGTGGAAACCCGGCAGATCACAAAGCACGTGGCACAGATCCTGGACTCCCGGATGAACACTAAGTAC
GACGAGAATGACAAGCTGATCCGGGAAGTGAAAGTGATCACCCTGAAGTCCAAGCTGGTGTCCGATTTCC
GGAAGGATTTCCAGTTTTACAAAGTGCGCGAGATCAACAACTACCACCACGCCCACGACGCCTACCTGAA
CGCCGTCGTGGGAACCGCCCTGATCAAAAAGTACCCTAAGCTGGAAAGCGAGTTCGTGTACGGCGACTAC
AAGGTGTACGACGTGCGGAAGATGATCGCCAAGAGCGAGCAGGAAATCGGCAAGGCTACCGCCAAGTACT
TCTTCTACAGCAACATCATGAACTTTTTCAAGACCGAGATTACCCTGGCCAACGGCGAGATCCGGAAGCG
GCCTCTGATCGAGACAAACGGCGAAACCGGGGAGATCGTGTGGGATAAGGGCCGGGATTTTGCCACCGTG
CGGAAAGTGCTGAGCATGCCCCAAGTGAATATCGTGAAAAAGACCGAGGTGCAGACAGGCGGCTTCAGCA
AAGAGTCTATCCTGCCCAAGAGGAACAGCGATAAGCTGATCGCCAGAAAGAAGGACTGGGACCCTAAGAA
GTACGGCGGCTTCGACAGCCCCACCGTGGCCTATTCTGTGCTGGTGGTGGCCAAAGTGGAAAAGGGCAAG
TCCAAGAAACTGAAGAGTGTGAAAGAGCTGCTGGGGATCACCATCATGGAAAGAAGCAGCTTCGAGAAGA
ATCCCATCGACTTTCTGGAAGCCAAGGGCTACAAAGAAGTGAAAAAGGACCTGATCATCAAGCTGCCTAA
GTACTCCCTGTTCGAGCTGGAAAACGGCCGGAAGAGAATGCTGGCCTCTGCCGGCGAACTGCAGAAGGGA
AACGAACTGGCCCTGCCCTCCAAATATGTGAACTTCCTGTACCTGGCCAGCCACTATGAGAAGCTGAAGG
GCTCCCCCGAGGATAATGAGCAGAAACAGCTGTTTGTGGAACAGCACAAGCACTACCTGGACGAGATCAT
CGAGCAGATCAGCGAGTTCTCCAAGAGAGTGATCCTGGCCGACGCTAATCTGGACAAAGTGCTGTCCGCC
TACAACAAGCACCGGGATAAGCCCATCAGAGAGCAGGCCGAGAATATCATCCACCTGTTTACCCTGACCA
ATCTGGGAGCCCCTGCCGCCTTCAAGTACTTTGACACCACCATCGACCGGAAGAGGTACACCAGCACCAA
AGAGGTGCTGGACGCCACCCTGATCCACCAGAGCATCACCGGCCTGTACGAGACACGGATCGACCTGTCT
CAGCTGGGAGGCGACAAAAGGCCGGCGGCCACGAAAAAGGCCGGCCAGGCAAAAAAGAAAAAGCATATGG
GAAGCGGAGCTACTAACTTCAGCCTGCTGAAGCAGGCTGGAGACGTGGAGGAGAACCCTGGACCTGCTAG
CGGAATGCATGAGAAAAAAATCACTGGATATACCACCGTTGATATATCCCAATGGCATCGTAAAGAACAT
TTTGAGGCATTTCAGTCAGTTGCTCAATGTACCTATAACCAGACCGTTCAGCTGGATATTACGGCCTTTT
TAAAGACCGTAAAGAAAAATAAGCACAAGTTTTATCCGGCATTTATTCACATTCTTGCCCGCCTGATGAA
TGCTCATCCGGAATTCCGTATGGCAATGAAAGACGGTGAGCTGGTGATATGGGATAGTGTTCACCCTTGT
TACACCGTTTTCCATGAGCAAACTGAAACGTTTTCATCGCTCTGGAGTGAATACCACGACGATTTCCGGC
AGTTTCTACACATATATTCGCAAGATGTGGCGTGTTACGGTGAAAACCTGGCCTATTTCCCTAAAGGGTT
TATTGAGAATATGTTTTTCGTCTCAGCCAATCCCTGGGTGAGTTTCACCAGTTTTGATTTAAACGTGGCC
AATATGGACAACTTCTTCGCCCCCGTTTTCACCATGGGCAAATATTATACGCAAGGCGACAAGGTGCTGA
TGCCGCTGGCGATTCAGGTTCATCATGCCGTTTGTGATGGCTTCCATGTCGGCAGAATGCTTAATGAATT
ACAACAGTACTGCGATGAGTGGCAGGGCGGGGCTTACCCATACGATGTTCCTGACTATGCGTAAGGATCC
ACAGAAGCTGCCCGTCTCTCGTTTTCCTCTCTTTTCGGAGGGATCAGGGAGAGTGCCTCGGGTCGGAGAG
AGCTGACGAGGGGGTGCCAGAGACCCCTGTGTCCTTTATCGAAGAAAAGGGATGACTCTTCATGTGGCAT
TTCACACAGTCTCACCTCGCCTTGTTTTCTTTTTGTCAATCAGAACGAAAGCGAGTTGCGGGTGACGCAG
ATGTGCGTGTATCCACTCGTGAATGCGTTATCGTTCTGTATGCCGCTAGAGTGCTGGACTGTTGCTGTCT
GCCCACGACAGCAGACAACTTTCCTTCTATGCACTTGCAGGATGGTGCAGCGCAAACGACGGAGAGAAAG
GAGCACCCTCTCAGTTTCCCTACGATGTGCTGTCAGTTTCGACTCTTCACCGCGAACGATTGGCGATACG
TCTCTGTTGACTTGTTAGGCTCCGACCACGAAGCTCCCTTAACTAGATAAGCCGCGACACCTAAGTGTAC
ACCATTTGCAGATCGATAATCTGCGACCGCTGAATCCGTCCAGATCAGTAAAACCGCACCACCTAAGTGT
AAACCTTGTTTAGGTCGATAAAATGCTACCAACCCCCACCCACAATCGAGCCTTGAGCGTTTCTGCGCAC
GCGTTGGCCTACGTGACTTGCTGATGCCTGCCTCTGGCCATTCATGCCAGTCAGTGCGCATAAAAATGTG
GACACAGTCGGTTGACAAGTGTTCTGGCAGGCTACAGTGACACGCGGCCGCAGCTCCAGCTTTTGTTCCC
TTTAGTGAGGGTTAATTTCGAGCTTGGCGTAATCATGGTCATAGCTGTTTCCTGTGTGAAATTGTTATCC
GCTCACAATTCCACACAACATACGAGCCGGAAGCATAAAGTGTAAAGCCTGGGGTGCCTAATGAGTGAGC
TAACTCACATTAATTGCGTTGCGCTCACTGCCCGCTTTCCAGTCGGGAAACCTGTCGTGCCAGCTGCATT
AATGAATCGGCCAACGCGCGGGGAGAGGCGGTTTGCGTATTGGGCGCTCTTCCGCTTCCTCGCTCACTGA
CTCGCTGCGCTCGGTCGTTCGGCTGCGGCGAGCGGTATCAGCTCACTCAAAGGCGGTAATACGGTTATCC
ACAGAATCAGGGGATAACGCAGGAAAGAACATGTGAGCAAAAGGCCAGCAAAAGGCCAGGAACCGTAAAA
AGGCCGCGTTGCTGGCGTTTTTCCATAGGCTCCGCCCCCCTGACGAGCATCACAAAAATCGACGCTCAAG
TCAGAGGTGGCGAAACCCGACAGGACTATAAAGATACCAGGCGTTTCCCCCTGGAAGCTCCCTCGTGCGC
TCTCCTGTTCCGACCCTGCCGCTTACCGGATACCTGTCCGCCTTTCTCCCTTCGGGAAGCGTGGCGCTTT
CTCATAGCTCACGCTGTAGGTATCTCAGTTCGGTGTAGGTCGTTCGCTCCAAGCTGGGCTGTGTGCACGA
ACCCCCCGTTCAGCCCGACCGCTGCGCCTTATCCGGTAACTATCGTCTTGAGTCCAACCCGGTAAGACAC
GACTTATCGCCACTGGCAGCAGCCACTGGTAACAGGATTAGCAGAGCGAGGTATGTAGGCGGTGCTACAG
AGTTCTTGAAGTGGTGGCCTAACTACGGCTACACTAGAAGAACAGTATTTGGTATCTGCGCTCTGCTGAA
GCCAGTTACCTTCGGAAAAAGAGTTGGTAGCTCTTGATCCGGCAAACAAACCACCGCTGGTAGCGGTGGT
TTTTTTGTTTGCAAGCAGCAGATTACGCGCAGAAAAAAAGGATCTCAAGAAGATCCTTTGATCTTTTCTA
CGGGGTCTGACGCTCAGTGGAACGAAAACTCACGTTAAGGGATTTTGGTCATGAGATTATCAAAAAGGAT
CTTCACCTAGATCCTTTTAAATTAAAAATGAAGTTTTAAATCAATCTAAAGTATATATGAGTAAACTTGG
TCTGACAGTTACCAATGCTTAATCAGTGAGGCACCTATCTCAGCGATCTGTCTATTTCGTTCATCCATAG
TTGCCTGACTCCCCGTCGTGTAGATAACTACGATACGGGAGGGCTTACCATCTGGCCCCAGTGCTGCAAT
GATACCGCGAGACCCACGCTCACCGGCTCCAGATTTATCAGCAATAAACCAGCCAGCCGGAAGGGCCGAG
CGCAGAAGTGGTCCTGCAACTTTATCCGCCTCCATCCAGTCTATTAATTGTTGCCGGGAAGCTAGAGTAA
GTAGTTCGCCAGTTAATAGTTTGCGCAACGTTGTTGCCATTGCTACAGGCATCGTGGTGTCACGCTCGTC
GTTTGGTATGGCTTCATTCAGCTCCGGTTCCCAACGATCAAGGCGAGTTACATGATCCCCCATGTTGTGC
AAAAAAGCGGTTAGCTCCTTCGGTCCTCCGATCGTTGTCAGAAGTAAGTTGGCCGCAGTGTTATCACTCA
TGGTTATGGCAGCACTGCATAATTCTCTTACTGTCATGCCATCCGTAAGATGCTTTTCTGTGACTGGTGA
GTACTCAACCAAGTCATTCTGAGAATAGTGTATGCGGCGACCGAGTTGCTCTTGCCCGGCGTCAATACGG
GATAATACCGCGCCACATAGCAGAACTTTAAAAGTGCTCATCATTGGAAAACGTTCTTCGGGGCGAAAAC
TCTCAAGGATCTTACCGCTGTTGAGATCCAGTTCGATGTAACCCACTCGTGCACCCAACTGATCTTCAGC
ATCTTTTACTTTCACCAGCGTTTCTGGGTGAGCAAAAACAGGAAGGCAAAATGCCGCAAAAAAGGGAATA
AGGGCGACACGGAAATGTTGAATACTCATACTCTTCCTTTTTCAATATTATTGAAGCATTTATCAGGGTT
ATTGTCTCATGAGCGGATACATATTTGAATGTATTTAGAAAAATAAACAAATAGGGGTTCCGCGCACATT
TCCCCGAAAAGTGCCACCTAAATTGTAAGCGTTAATATTTTGTTAAAATTCGCGTTAAATTTTTGTTAAA
TCAGCTCATTTTTTAACCAATAGGCCGAAATCGGCAAAATCCCTTATAAATCAAAAGAATAGACCGAGAT
AGGGT
[37 nt withheld, positions 9036-9072]
AAAGAACGTGGACTCCAACGTCAAAGG
[49 nt withheld, positions 9100-9148]
T
[91 nt withheld, positions 9150-9240]
G
[124 nt withheld, positions 9242-9365]
CCCATTCGCCATTCAGGCTGCGCAACTGTTGGGAAGGGCGATCGGTGCGGGCCTCTTCGCTATTACGCCA
GCTGGCGAAAGGGGGATGTGCTGCAAGGCGATTAAGTTGGGTAACGCCAGGGTTTTCCCAGTCACGACGT
TGTAAAACGACGGCCAGTGAATTGTAATACGACTCACTATAGGGCGAATTGGGTACCGGGCCCCCCCTCG
AGGTCGACGGTATCGATATTAATTAAGATGAGACAAAGTGCGCGAGTTGAAATCGTCGTGGGGACGATTT
CACCGCGGCCACATGTTGGAGACACTGAGGGCACACGGGAAACGCGAAAGATTTCAAATTAACGTACCCA
AACGCGAAAGCTTGCGCAGCATACACTCGAAGCGAACATCCCGAACCATCGAGAGGCGGAGAGCGATAAG
TCTTTCACGCTGCGAAGTGTTGCGACGGCTGCGCCGCTGCA
